>Addgene plasmid #209109 | pLeo-A-GEMS(JAK-STAT) | addgene full sequence | sequence record 417093 | Addgene NGS Result
GAACAAGATGGATTGCACGCAGGTTCTCCGGCCGCTTGGGTGGAGAGGCTATTCGGCTATGACTGGGCAC
AACAGACAATCGGCTGCTCTGATGCCGCCGTGTTCCGGCTGTCAGCGCAGGGGCGCCCGGTTCTTTTTGT
CAAGACCGACCTGTCCGGTGCCCTGAATGAACTGCAGGACGAGGCAGCGCGGCTATCGTGGCTGGCCACG
ACGGGCGTTCCTTGCGCAGCTGTGCTCGACGTTGTCACTGAAGCGGGAAGGGACTGGCTGCTATTGGGCG
AAGTGCCGGGGCAGGATCTCCTGTCATCTCACCTTGCTCCTGCCGAGAAAGTATCCATCATGGCTGATGC
AATGCGGCGGCTGCATACGCTTGATCCGGCTACCTGCCCATTCGACCACCAAGCGAAACATCGCATCGAG
CGAGCACGTACTCGGATGGAAGCCGGTCTTGTCGATCAGGATGATCTGGACGAAGAGCATCAGGGGCTCG
CGCCAGCCGAACTGTTCGCCAGGCTCAAGGCGCGCATGCCCGACGGCGAGGATCTCGTCGTGACCCATGG
CGATGCCTGCTTGCCGAATATCATGGTGGAAAATGGCCGCTTTTCTGGATTCATCGACTGTGGCCGGCTG
GGTGTGGCGGACCGCTATCAGGACATAGCGTTGGCTACCCGTGATATTGCTGAAGAGCTTGGCGGCGAAT
GGGCTGACCGCTTCCTCGTGCTTTACGGTATCGCCGCTCCCGATTCGCAGCGCATCGCCTTCTATCGCCT
TCTTGACGAGTTCTTCTGAGCGGGACTCTGGGGTTCGAAATGACCGACCAAGCGACGCCCAACCTGCCAT
CACGAGATTTCGATTCCACCGCCGCCTTCTATGAAAGGTTGGGCTTCGGAATCGTTTTCCGGGACGCCGG
CTGGATGATCCTCCAGCGCGGGGATCTCATGCTGGAGTTCTTCGCCCACCCCAACTTGTTTATTGCAGCT
TATAATGGTTACAAATAAAGCAATAGCATCACAAATTTCACAAATAAAGCATTTTTTTCACTGCATTCTA
GTTGTGGTTTGTCCAAACTCATCAATGTATCTTATCATGTCTGTATACCGTCGACCTCTAGCTAGAGCTT
GGCGTAATCATGGTCATAGCTGTTTCCTGTGTGAAATTGTTATCCGCTCACAATTCCACACAACATACGA
GCCGGAAGCATAAAGTGTAAAGCCTGGGGTGCCTAATGAGTGAGCTAACTCACATTAATTGCGTTGCGCT
CACTGCCCGCTTTCCAGTCGGGAAACCTGTCGTGCCAGCTGCATTAATGAATCGGCCAACGCGCGGGGAG
AGGCGGTTTGCGTATTGGGCGCTCTTCCGCTTCCTCGCTCACTGACTCGCTGCGCTCGGTCGTTCGGCTG
CGGCGAGCGGTATCAGCTCACTCAAAGGCGGTAATACGGTTATCCACAGAATCAGGGGATAACGCAGGAA
AGAACATGTGAGCAAAAGGCCAGCAAAAGGCCAGGAACCGTAAAAAGGCCGCGTTGCTGGCGTTTTTCCA
TAGGCTCCGCCCCCCTGACGAGCATCACAAAAATCGACGCTCAAGTCAGAGGTGGCGAAACCCGACAGGA
CTATAAAGATACCAGGCGTTTCCCCCTGGAAGCTCCCTCGTGCGCTCTCCTGTTCCGACCCTGCCGCTTA
CCGGATACCTGTCCGCCTTTCTCCCTTCGGGAAGCGTGGCGCTTTCTCATAGCTCACGCTGTAGGTATCT
CAGTTCGGTGTAGGTCGTTCGCTCCAAGCTGGGCTGTGTGCACGAACCCCCCGTTCAGCCCGACCGCTGC
GCCTTATCCGGTAACTATCGTCTTGAGTCCAACCCGGTAAGACACGACTTATCGCCACTGGCAGCAGCCA
CTGGTAACAGGATTAGCAGAGCGAGGTATGTAGGCGGTGCTACAGAGTTCTTGAAGTGGTGGCCTAACTA
CGGCTACACTAGAAGAACAGTATTTGGTATCTGCGCTCTGCTGAAGCCAGTTACCTTCGGAAAAAGAGTT
GGTAGCTCTTGATCCGGCAAACAAACCACCGCTGGTAGCGGTGGTTTTTTTGTTTGCAAGCAGCAGATTA
CGCGCAGAAAAAAAGGATCTCAAGAAGATCCTTTGATCTTTTCTACGGGGTCTGACGCTCAGTGGAACGA
AAACTCACGTTAAGGGATTTTGGTCATGAGATTATCAAAAAGGATCTTCACCTAGATCCTTTTAAATTAA
AAATGAAGTTTTAAATCAATCTAAAGTATATATGAGTAAACTTGGTCTGACAGTTACCAATGCTTAATCA
GTGAGGCACCTATCTCAGCGATCTGTCTATTTCGTTCATCCATAGTTGCCTGACTCCCCGTCGTGTAGAT
AACTACGATACGGGAGGGCTTACCATCTGGCCCCAGTGCTGCAATGATACCGCGAGACCCACGCTCACCG
GCTCCAGATTTATCAGCAATAAACCAGCCAGCCGGAAGGGCCGAGCGCAGAAGTGGTCCTGCAACTTTAT
CCGCCTCCATCCAGTCTATTAATTGTTGCCGGGAAGCTAGAGTAAGTAGTTCGCCAGTTAATAGTTTGCG
CAACGTTGTTGCCATTGCTACAGGCATCGTGGTGTCACGCTCGTCGTTTGGTATGGCTTCATTCAGCTCC
GGTTCCCAACGATCAAGGCGAGTTACATGATCCCCCATGTTGTGCAAAAAAGCGGTTAGCTCCTTCGGTC
CTCCGATCGTTGTCAGAAGTAAGTTGGCCGCAGTGTTATCACTCATGGTTATGGCAGCACTGCATAATTC
TCTTACTGTCATGCCATCCGTAAGATGCTTTTCTGTGACTGGTGAGTACTCAACCAAGTCATTCTGAGAA
TAGTGTATGCGGCGACCGAGTTGCTCTTGCCCGGCGTCAATACGGGATAATACCGCGCCACATAGCAGAA
CTTTAAAAGTGCTCATCATTGGAAAACGTTCTTCGGGGCGAAAACTCTCAAGGATCTTACCGCTGTTGAG
ATCCAGTTCGATGTAACCCACTCGTGCACCCAACTGATCTTCAGCATCTTTTACTTTCACCAGCGTTTCT
GGGTGAGCAAAAACAGGAAGGCAAAATGCCGCAAAAAAGGGAATAAGGGCGACACGGAAATGTTGAATAC
TCATACTCTTCCTTTTTCAATATTATTGAAGCATTTATCAGGGTTATTGTCTCATGAGCGGATACATATT
TGAATGTATTTAGAAAAATAAACAAATAGGGGTTCCGCGCACATTTCCCCGAAAAGTGCCACCTGACGTC
GACGGATCGGGAGATCTCCCGATCCCCTATGGTGCACTCTCAGTACAATCTGCTCTGATGCCGCATAGTT
AAGCCAGTATCTGCTCCCTGCTTGTGTGTTGGAGGTCGCTGAGTAGTGCGCGAGCAAAATTTAAGCTACA
ACAAGGCAAGGCTTGACCGACAATTGCATGAAGAATCTGCTTAGGGTTAGGCGTTTTGCGCTGCTTCGCG
ATGTACGGGCCAGATATACGCGTGATCTGCGATCTGCATCTCAATTAGTCAGCAACCATAGTCCCGCCCC
TAACTCCGCCCATCCCGCCCCTAACTCCGCCCAGTTCCGCCCATTCTCCGCCCCATCGCTGACTAATTTT
TTTTATTTATGCAGAGGCCGAGGCCGCCTCGGCCTCTGAGCTATTCCAGAAGTAGTGAGGAGGCTTTTTT
GGAGGCCTAGGCTTTTGCAAAAAGCTTCGAATCGCGCTAGCGGCCGGCCACCATGGAAACTGATACTTTG
CTGCTCTGGGTCCTGCTGCTGTGGGTCCCTGGATCAACGGGGGACGGATCCTACCCATACGATGTTCCAG
ATTACGCTGGCGGTTCTCCGGAGGACGAAATACAGCAATTGGAGGAGGAGATTGCGCAACTGGAGCAGAA
GAATGCCGCTTTGAAGGAAAAAAACCAAGCGCTGAAATACGCACCTTCACCCAGCCTCCCGGACCCCAAG
TTTGAGAGCAAAGCGGCCCTGCTGGCATCCCGGGGCTCCGAAGAACTTCTGTGCTTCACCCAACGCTTGG
AAGACTTGGTGTGTTTCTGGGAGGAAGCGGCGAGCTCCGGGATGGACTTCAACTACAGCTTCTCATACCA
GCTCGAGGGTGAGTCACGAAAGTCATGTAGCCTGCACCAGGCTCCCACCGTCCGCGGCTCCGTGCGTTTC
TGGTGTTCACTGCCAACAGCGGACACATCGAGTGCTGTGCCGCTGGAGCTGCAGGTGACGGAGGCGTCCG
GTTCTCCTCGCTATCACCGCATCATCCATATCAATGAAGTAGTGCTCCTGGACGCCCCCGCGGGGCTGCT
GGCGCGCCGGGCAGAAGAGGGCAGCCACGTGGTGCTGCGCTGGCTGCCACCTCCTGGAGCACCTATGACC
ACCCACATCCGATATGAAGTGGACGTGTCGGCAGGCAACCGGGCAGGAGGGACACAAAGGGTGGAGGTCC
TGGAAGGCCGCACTGAGTGTGTTCTGAGCAACCTGCGGGGCGGGACGCGCTACACCTTCGCTGTTCGAGC
GCGCATGGCCGAGCCGAGCTTCAGCGGATTCTGGAGTGCCTGGTCTGAGCCCGCGTCACTACTGACCGCT
AGCGACCTGGACCCTCTCATCTTGACGCTGTCTCTCATTCTGGTCCTCATCTCGTTGTTGCTGACGGTTC
TGGCCCTGCTGTCCGCAGCAGCAAATAAGCGAGACCTAATTAAAAAACACATCTGGCCTAATGTTCCAGA
TCCTTCAAAGAGTCATATTGCCCAGTGGTCACCTCACACTCCTCCAAGGCACAATTTTAATTCAAAAGAT
CAAATGTATTCAGATGGCAATTTCACTGATGTAAGTGTTGTGGAAATAGAAGCAAATGACAAAAAGCCTT
TTCCAGAAGATCTGAAATCATTGGACCTGTTCAAAAAGGAAAAAATTAATACTGAAGGACACAGCAGTGG
TATTGGGGGGTCTTCATGCATGTCATCTTCTAGGCCAAGCATTTCTAGCAGTGATGAAAATGAATCTTCA
CAAAACACTTCGAGCACTGTCCAGGCTTCTACCGTGGTACACAGTGGCTACAGACACCAAGTTCCGTCAG
TCCAAGTCTTCTCAAGATCCGAGTCTACCCAGCCCTTGTTAGATTCAGAGGAGCGGCCAGAAGATCTACA
ATTAGTAGATCATGTAGATGGCGGTGATGGTATTTTGCCCAGGCAACAGTACTTCAAACAGAACTGCAGT
CAGCATGAATCCAGTCCAGATATTTCACATTTTGAAAGGTCAAAGCAAGTTTCATCAGTCAATGAGGAAG
ATTTTGTTAGACTTAAACAGCAGATTTCAGATCATATTTCACAATCCTGTGGATCTGGGCAAATGAAAAT
GTTTCAGGAAGTTTCTGCAGCAGATGCTTTTGGTCCAGGTACTGAGGGACAAGTAGAAAGATTTGAAACA
GTTGGCATGGAGGCTGCGACTGATGAAGGCATGCCTAAAAGTTACTTACCACAGACTGTACGGCAAGGCG
GCTACATGCCTCAGTAGGCGGCCGCTCGAGTCTAGAGGGCCCGTTTAAACCCGCTGATCAGCCTCGACTG
TGCCTTCTAGTTGCCAGCCATCTGTTGTTTGCCCCTCCCCCGTGCCTTCCTTGACCCTGGAAGGTGCCAC
TCCCACTGTCCTTTCCTAATAAAATGAGGAAATTGCATCGCATTGTCTGAGTAGGTGTCATTCTATTCTG
GGGGGTGGGGTGGGGCAGGACAGCAAGGGGGAGGATTGGGAAGACAATAGCAGGCATGCTGGGGATGCGG
TGGGCTCTATGGCTTCTGAGGCGGAAAGAACCAGCTGGGGCTCTAGGGGGTATCCCC
[124 nt withheld, positions 5868-5991]
C
[91 nt withheld, positions 5993-6083]
A
[49 nt withheld, positions 6085-6133]
CCTTTGACGTTGGAGTCCACGTTCTTT
[37 nt withheld, positions 6161-6197]
ACCCTATCTCGGTCTATTCTTTTGATTTATAAGGGATTTTGCCGATTTCGGCCTATTGGTTAAAAAATGA
GCTGATTTAACAAAAATTTAACGCGAATTAATTCTGTGGAATGTGTGTCAGTTAGGGTGTGGAAAGTCCC
CAGGCTCCCCAGCAGGCAGAAGTATGCAAAGCATGCATCTCAATTAGTCAGCAACCAGGTGTGGAAAGTC
CCCAGGCTCCCCAGCAGGCAGAAGTATGCAAAGCATGCATCTCAATTAGTCAGCAACCATAGTCCCGCCC
CTAACTCCGCCCATCCCGCCCCTAACTCCGCCCAGTTCCGCCCATTCTCCGCCCCATGGCTGACTAATTT
TTTTTATTTATGCAGAGGCCGAGGCCGCCTCTGCCTCTGAGCTATTCCAGAAGTAGTGAGGAGGCTTTTT
TGGAGGCCTAGGCTTTTGCAAAAAGCTCCCGGGAGCTTGTATATCCATTTTCGGATCTGATCAAGAGACA
GGATGAGGATCGTTTCGCATGATT
Features (pLannotate 1.2.2; 20 found; start..end, strand, type, name):
    810..968     +  CDS            ble (fragment): BLE_KLEPN - Experimental evidence at protein level: Swiss-Prot protein existence level 1. Binding protein with a strong affinity to the bleomycin family of antibiotics. Binds to CL990; an antimitotic-antibiotic compound. From Klebsiella pneumoniae.
    963..1084    +  polyA_signal   SV40 poly(A) signal: SV40 polyadenylation signal
   1157..1173    -  protein_bind   lac operator: The lac repressor binds to the lac operator to inhibit transcription in E. coli. This inhibition can be relieved by adding lactose or isopropyl-β-D-thiogalactopyranoside (IPTG). lac repressor encoded by lacI
   1181..1211    -  promoter       lac promoter: promoter for the E. coli lac operon
   1226..1247    -  protein_bind   CAP binding site: CAP binding activates transcription in the presence of cAMP. E. coli catabolite activator protein
   1260..1352    -  CDS            lacI (fragment): lac repressor; lacI; The lac repressor binds to the lac operator to inhibit transcription in E. coli. This inhibition can be relieved by adding lactose or isopropyl-β-D-thiogalactopyranoside (IPTG).
   1535..2123    -  rep_origin     ori: high-copy-number ColE1/pMB1/pBR322/pUC origin of replication
   2294..3154    -  CDS            AmpR: β-lactamase; bla; confers resistance to ampicillin, carbenicillin, and related antibiotics
   3155..3259    -  promoter       AmpR promoter: bla
   3318..3370    -  misc_feature   bom (fragment): basis of mobility region from pBR322
   3535..3731    +  promoter       SV40 promoter: SV40 early promoter
   3763..3825    +  CDS            KV3A6_MOUSE (fragment): Experimental evidence at protein level: Swiss-Prot protein existence level 1. From Mus musculus (Mouse).
   3832..3858    +  CDS            3xHA (fragment): three tandem HA epitope tags
   3958..4764    +  CDS            Epor (fragment): EPOR_MOUSE - Experimental evidence at protein level: Swiss-Prot protein existence level 1. Receptor for erythropoietin. Mediates erythropoietin-induced erythroblast proliferation and differentiation. Upon EPO stimulation, EPOR dimerizes triggering the JAK2/STAT5 signaling cascade. In some cell types, can also activate STAT1 and STAT3. May also activate the LYN tyrosine kinase. From Mus musculus (Mouse).
   4663..5544    +  CDS            IL6ST (fragment): IL6RB_HUMAN - Experimental evidence at protein level: Swiss-Prot protein existence level 1. [Isoform 2]: Binds to the soluble IL6:sIL6R complex (hyper- IL6), thereby blocking IL6 trans-signaling. Inhibits sIL6R-dependent acute phase response (PubMed:11121117, PubMed:21990364, PubMed:30279168). Also blocks IL11 cluster signaling through IL11R (PubMed:30279168). From Homo sapiens (Human).
   5598..5822    +  polyA_signal   bGH poly(A) signal: bovine growth hormone polyadenylation signal
   5826..5847    +  promoter       SV40 promoter (fragment): SV40 enhancer and early promoter
   5868..6296    +  rep_origin     f1 ori (sequence partly withheld): f1 bacteriophage origin of replication; arrow indicates direction of (+) strand synthesis
   6310..6639    +  promoter       SV40 promoter: SV40 enhancer and early promoter
   6706..786     +  CDS            neo (across the origin): KKA2_KLEPN - Also known as kan, nptII. Experimental evidence at protein level: Swiss-Prot protein existence level 1. Resistance to kanamycin, neomycin, paromomycin, ribostamycin, butirosin and gentamicin B. From Klebsiella pneumoniae.
