[The description below was written by a language model from this plasmid's Addgene catalogue record and pLannotate feature annotations shown in this document.]
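Description:
pLeo-A-GEMS(JAK-STAT) is a mammalian expression plasmid built on the pLeo619-PSV40 backbone and intended for transient expression of a synthetic receptor in mammalian cells. It is propagated in E. coli as a high-copy plasmid through a ColE1/pUC-type origin and selected with ampicillin via the β-lactamase gene. The annotated sequence also contains an f1 phage origin and a second SV40 enhancer/early promoter driving a neomycin phosphotransferase gene followed by an SV40 polyadenylation signal. That cassette could in principle support G418 selection in mammalian cells, although the record only describes transient use. Short ble, lacI and lac promoter/operator fragments appear to be backbone remnants.

The payload is a synthetic open reading frame placed between an SV40 early promoter and a bovine growth hormone polyadenylation signal. By the feature annotations, it begins with a mouse immunoglobulin kappa-derived segment, most likely a secretion signal, followed by an HA epitope tag. A stretch without annotation comes next and presumably holds the "A" coiled-coil peptide named in the record. This is followed by a fragment of the mouse erythropoietin receptor, which serves as the scaffold of the Generalized Extracellular Molecule Sensor (GEMS) design, and by a fragment of human IL6ST (gp130), which provides the intracellular signalling portion that couples to the JAK-STAT pathway. In this design, engagement of the coiled-coil module by a cognate ligand is expected to drive receptor activation and JAK-STAT signalling. The depositor notes a small deletion and a two-residue insertion just downstream of the HA tag and states that these do not affect function. The plasmid belongs to a platform for scalable, orthogonal synthetic communication between mammalian cells.
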