Addgene plasmid #209109: pLeo-A-GEMS(JAK-STAT)
Purpose: Transient mammalian expression of the CC functionalized GEMS receptor A-GEMS (JAK-STAT)
Depositing lab: Tom de Greef. Depositing organization: Technische Universiteit Eindhoven. Publication: Engineering a scalable and orthogonal platform for synthetic communication in mammalian cells. Makri Pistikou AM, Cremers GAO, Nathalia BL, Meuleman TJ, Bogels BWA, Eijkens BV, de Dreu A, Bezembinder MTH, Stassen OMJA, Bouten CCV, Merkx M, Jerala R, de Greef TFA. Nat Commun. 2023 Nov 2;14(1):7001. doi: 10.1038/s41467-023-42810-5. PubMed 37919273.
Backbone
  Vector backbone: pLeo619-PSV40
  Vector type: Mammalian Expression
Growth in bacteria
  Bacterial resistance: Ampicillin, 100 μg/mL
  Growth temperature: 37°C
  Growth strain: DH5alpha
  Copy number: High Copy
Gene/Insert
  Gene/Insert name: A-GEMS(JAK-STAT)
  Species: Synthetic
  Cloning method: Restriction Enzyme; 5′ cloning site unknown (unknown if destroyed)
Terms and licenses: Academic/Nonprofit Terms; Industry Terms: Not Available to Industry
Depositor comments: Deletion of AA 34-40 and insertion of 34G and 35S downstream of HA tag will not affect plasmid function. CC: coiled-coil; GEMS: Generalized Extracellular Molecule Sensor. Please visit https://doi.org/10.1101/2023.01.18.524631 for bioRxiv preprint.
How to cite: pLeo-A-GEMS(JAK-STAT) was a gift from Tom de Greef (Addgene plasmid # 209109 ; http://n2t.net/addgene:209109 ; RRID:Addgene_209109)
